Addgene plasmid #220568: LT3GEPIR-CALM1shRNA2
Purpose: To inducibly knockdown CALM1 expression
Depositing lab: Sean Lee. Depositing organization: Tulane University.
Backbone
  Vector backbone: LT3GEPIR
  Backbone manufacturer: Dr. Johannes Zuber
  Vector type: Lentiviral
  Selectable markers: Puromycin
Growth in bacteria
  Bacterial resistance: Ampicillin, 100 μg/mL
  Growth temperature: 37°C
  Growth strain: NEB Stable
  Copy number: High Copy
Gene/Insert
  Gene/Insert name: CALM1 shRNA2
  gRNA/shRNA sequence: CCTTTGGCAGTGACTAGATTT
  Species: H. sapiens (human)
  Insert size (bp): 125
  Entrez Gene: CALM1 (a.k.a. CALML2, CAM2, CAM3, CAMB, CAMC, CAMI, CAMIII, CPVT4, DD132, LQT14, PHKD, PHKD1, caM)
  Promoter: TRE3G (TetOP) promoter
  Cloning method: Restriction Enzyme; 5′ cloning site XhoI (not destroyed); 3′ cloning site EcoRI (not destroyed)
  Sequencing primers: 5′ TGTTTGAATGAGGCTTCAGTAC; 3′ CAGCGGGGCTGCTAAAGCGCATGC
Terms and licenses: Academic/Nonprofit Terms; Industry Terms: Not Available to Industry
How to cite: LT3GEPIR-CALM1shRNA2 was a gift from Sean Lee (Addgene plasmid # 220568 ; http://n2t.net/addgene:220568 ; RRID:Addgene_220568)
