[The description below was written by a language model from this plasmid's Addgene catalogue record and pLannotate feature annotations shown in this document.]
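Description:
LT3GEPIR-CALM1shRNA2 is a third-generation-style, self-inactivating HIV-1 lentiviral plasmid of about 10.3 kb, built on the all-in-one LT3GEPIR backbone for doxycycline-inducible knockdown of human CALM1 (calmodulin 1). In bacteria it is maintained through a high-copy ColE1/pUC origin with ampicillin resistance, and an f1 origin is also present. The short RSF ori, lacI, lacZα, gag, Rev and nef annotations are only backbone fragments. The viral genome is transcribed in packaging cells from an RSV promoter fused to a truncated 5' LTR. It carries the Ψ packaging signal, the RRE for Rev-dependent export, cPPT/CTS, a WPRE and a ΔU3 3' LTR, followed by an SV40 polyadenylation signal and SV40 origin.

The payload consists of two expression units. A TRE3G Tet-responsive promoter drives EGFP, and the roughly 125 bp CALM1 shRNA insert sits downstream of EGFP, cloned between retained XhoI and EcoRI sites. The feature table annotates only the 3' miR-30a flanking sequence here, not the hairpin itself, but this context indicates a microRNA-embedded shRNA processed from the same transcript as EGFP. Green fluorescence therefore reports induction of the shRNA. A constitutive mouse PGK promoter then drives puromycin N-acetyltransferase, linked through an EMCV IRES to the reverse tetracycline transactivator rtTA3. Transduced cells can thus be selected with puromycin while producing the activator that switches on TRE3G when doxycycline is added. Because transactivator, selection marker, reporter and shRNA are all on one provirus, a single transduction is enough to generate cell populations with reversible, trackable CALM1 silencing. The name suggests this is one of several CALM1 hairpins, though the record describes only this one.
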