Features (pLannotate 1.2.2; 32 found; start..end, strand, type, name):
      1..41      +  rep_origin     RSF ori (fragment): Plasmids containing the RSF 1030 origin of replication can be propagated in E. coli cells that contain additional plasmids with compatible origins.
     43..135     +  CDS            lacI (fragment): lac repressor; lacI; The lac repressor binds to the lac operator to inhibit transcription in E. coli. This inhibition can be relieved by adding lactose or isopropyl-β-D-thiogalactopyranoside (IPTG).
    148..169     +  protein_bind   CAP binding site: CAP binding activates transcription in the presence of cAMP. E. coli catabolite activator protein
    184..214     +  promoter       lac promoter: promoter for the E. coli lac operon
    222..238     +  protein_bind   lac operator: The lac repressor binds to the lac operator to inhibit transcription in E. coli. This inhibition can be relieved by adding lactose or isopropyl-β-D-thiogalactopyranoside (IPTG). lac repressor encoded by lacI
    283..301     +  promoter       T3 promoter: promoter for bacteriophage T3 RNA polymerase
    329..555     +  promoter       RSV promoter: Rous sarcoma virus enhancer/promoter
    556..736     +  LTR            5' LTR (truncated): truncated 5' long terminal repeat (LTR) from HIV-1
    783..908     +  misc_feature   HIV-1 Ψ: packaging signal of human immunodeficiency virus type 1
    892..1255    +  CDS            HIV-1 gag (fragment): gag protein from human immunodeficiency virus 1; gag
   1401..1634    +  misc_feature   RRE: The Rev response element (RRE) of HIV-1 allows for Rev-dependent mRNA export from the nucleus to the cytoplasm.
   2011..2111    +  CDS            Rev (fragment): human immunodeficiency virus 1 (HIV-1) Rev protein; rev; enhances nuclear export of unspliced and incompletely spliced viral mRNAs
   2130..2247    +  misc_feature   cPPT/CTS: central polypurine tract and central termination sequence of HIV-1
   2263..2641    +  promoter       TRE3G promoter: 3rd-generation Tet-responsive promoter that can be activated by binding of Tet-On® 3G
   2665..3384    +  CDS            EGFP: the original enhanced GFP (Yang et al., 1996) mammalian codon-optimized
   3620..3747    +  ncRNA          3' miR-30a: sequence downstream of the 71-nt precursor of the human miR-30a microRNA (Zeng et al., 2002) miRNA
   3772..4271    +  promoter       PGK promoter: mouse phosphoglycerate kinase 1 promoter
   4292..4891    +  CDS            PuroR: puromycin N-acetyltransferase; pac from Streptomyces alboniger; confers resistance to puromycin
   5057..5519    +  misc_feature   IRES: internal ribosome entry site (IRES) of the encephalomyocarditis virus (EMCV)
   5542..6230    +  CDS            rtTA3 (fragment): reverse tetracycline transactivator 3 activates expression from Tet-responsive promoters in the presence of doxycycline
   6160..6270    +  CDS            VP48: 3 tandem repeats of the minimal activation domain of herpes simplex virus VP16 (Cheng et al., 2013)
   6325..6913    +  misc_feature   WPRE: woodchuck hepatitis virus posttranscriptional regulatory element
   6930..7118    +  CDS            nef (fragment): NEF_HV1Z2 - Experimental evidence at protein level: Swiss-Prot protein existence level 1. Extracellular Nef protein targets CD4(+) T-lymphocytes for apoptosis by interacting with CXCR4 surface receptors. From Human immunodeficiency virus type 1 group M subtype D (isolate Z2/CDC-Z34) (HIV-1).
   7120..7353    +  LTR            3' LTR (ΔU3): self-inactivating 3' long terminal repeat (LTR) from HIV-1
   7425..7546    +  polyA_signal   SV40 poly(A) signal: SV40 polyadenylation signal
   7586..7721    +  rep_origin     SV40 ori: SV40 origin of replication
   7742..7760    -  promoter       T7 promoter: promoter for bacteriophage T7 RNA polymerase
   7768..7923    +  CDS            lacZα (fragment): LacZα fragment of β-galactosidase; lacZ fragment
   7928..8356    +  rep_origin     f1 ori (sequence partly withheld): f1 bacteriophage origin of replication; arrow indicates direction of (+) strand synthesis
   8409..8513    +  promoter       AmpR promoter: bla
   8514..9374    +  CDS            AmpR: β-lactamase; bla; confers resistance to ampicillin, carbenicillin, and related antibiotics
   9545..10133   +  rep_origin     ori: high-copy-number ColE1/pMB1/pBR322/pUC origin of replication
>Addgene plasmid #220568 | LT3GEPIR-CALM1shRNA2 | addgene full sequence | sequence record 437944 | Addgene NGS Result
AACGACCGAGCGCAGCGAGTCAGTGAGCGAGGAAGCGGAAGAGCGCCCAATACGCAAACCGCCTCTCCCC
GCGCGTTGGCCGATTCATTAATGCAGCTGGCACGACAGGTTTCCCGACTGGAAAGCGGGCAGTGAGCGCA
ACGCAATTAATGTGAGTTAGCTCACTCATTAGGCACCCCAGGCTTTACACTTTATGCTTCCGGCTCGTAT
GTTGTGTGGAATTGTGAGCGGATAACAATTTCACACAGGAAACAGCTATGACCATGATTACGCCAAGCGC
GCAATTAACCCTCACTAAAGGGAACAAAAGCTGGAGCTGCAAGCTTAATGTAGTCTTATGCAATACTCTT
GTAGTCTTGCAACATGGTAACGATGAGTTAGCAACATGCCTTACAAGGAGAGAAAAAGCACCGTGCATGC
CGATTGGTGGAAGTAAGGTGGTACGATCGTGCCTTATTAGGAAGGCAACAGACGGGTCTGACATGGATTG
GACGAACCACTGAATTGCCGCATTGCAGAGATATTGTATTTAAGTGCCTAGCTCGATACATAAACGGGTC
TCTCTGGTTAGACCAGATCTGAGCCTGGGAGCTCTCTGGCTAACTAGGGAACCCACTGCTTAAGCCTCAA
TAAAGCTTGCCTTGAGTGCTTCAAGTAGTGTGTGCCCGTCTGTTGTGTGACTCTGGTAACTAGAGATCCC
TCAGACCCTTTTAGTCAGTGTGGAAAATCTCTAGCAGTGGCGCCCGAACAGGGACTTGAAAGCGAAAGGG
AAACCAGAGGAGCTCTCTCGACGCAGGACTCGGCTTGCTGAAGCGCGCACGGCAAGAGGCGAGGGGCGGC
GACTGGTGAGTACGCCAAAAATTTTGACTAGCGGAGGCTAGAAGGAGAGAGATGGGTGCGAGAGCGTCAG
TATTAAGCGGGGGAGAATTAGATCGCGATGGGAAAAAATTCGGTTAAGGCCAGGGGGAAAGAAAAAATAT
AAATTAAAACATATAGTATGGGCAAGCAGGGAGCTAGAACGATTCGCAGTTAATCCTGGCCTGTTAGAAA
CATCAGAAGGCTGTAGACAAATACTGGGACAGCTACAACCATCCCTTCAGACAGGATCAGAAGAACTTAG
ATCATTATATAATACAGTAGCAACCCTCTATTGTGTGCATCAAAGGATAGAGATAAAAGACACCAAGGAA
GCTTTAGACAAGATAGAGGAAGAGCAAAACAAAAGTAAGACCACCGCACAGCAAGCGGCCGCTGATCTTC
AGACCTGGAGGAGGAGATATGAGGGACAATTGGAGAAGTGAATTATATAAATATAAAGTAGTAAAAATTG
AACCATTAGGAGTAGCACCCACCAAGGCAAAGAGAAGAGTGGTGCAGAGAGAAAAAAGAGCAGTGGGAAT
AGGAGCTTTGTTCCTTGGGTTCTTGGGAGCAGCAGGAAGCACTATGGGCGCAGCGTCAATGACGCTGACG
GTACAGGCCAGACAATTATTGTCTGGTATAGTGCAGCAGCAGAACAATTTGCTGAGGGCTATTGAGGCGC
AACAGCATCTGTTGCAACTCACAGTCTGGGGCATCAAGCAGCTCCAGGCAAGAATCCTGGCTGTGGAAAG
ATACCTAAAGGATCAACAGCTCCTGGGGATTTGGGGTTGCTCTGGAAAACTCATTTGCACCACTGCTGTG
CCTTGGAATGCTAGTTGGAGTAATAAATCTCTGGAACAGATTTGGAATCACACGACCTGGATGGAGTGGG
ACAGAGAAATTAACAATTACACAAGCTTAATACACTCCTTAATTGAAGAATCGCAAAACCAGCAAGAAAA
GAATGAACAAGAATTATTGGAATTAGATAAATGGGCAAGTTTGTGGAATTGGTTTAACATAACAAATTGG
CTGTGGTATATAAAATTATTCATAATGATAGTAGGAGGCTTGGTAGGTTTAAGAATAGTTTTTGCTGTAC
TTTCTATAGTGAATAGAGTTAGGCAGGGATATTCACCATTATCGTTTCAGACCCACCTCCCAACCCCGAG
GGGACCCGACAGGCCCGAAGGAATAGAAGAAGAAGGTGGAGAGAGAGACAGAGACAGATCCATTCGATTA
GTGAACGGATCTCGACGGTATCGGTTAACTTTTAAAAGAAAAGGGGGGATTGGGGGGTACAGTGCAGGGG
AAAGAATAGTAGACATAATAGCAACAGACATACAAACTAAAGAATTACAAAAACAAATTACAAAAATTCA
AAATTTTATCGATTCTAGATTCGAGTTTACTCCCTATCAGTGATAGAGAACGTATGAAGAGTTTACTCCC
TATCAGTGATAGAGAACGTATGCAGACTTTACTCCCTATCAGTGATAGAGAACGTATAAGGAGTTTACTC
CCTATCAGTGATAGAGAACGTATGACCAGTTTACTCCCTATCAGTGATAGAGAACGTATCTACAGTTTAC
TCCCTATCAGTGATAGAGAACGTATATCCAGTTTACTCCCTATCAGTGATAGAGAACGTATAAGCTTTAG
GCGTGTACGGTGGGCGCCTATAAAAGCAGAGCTCGTTTAGTGAACCGTCAGATCGCCTGGAGCAATTCCA
CAACACTTTTGTCTTATACCAACTTTCCGTACCACTTCCTACCCTCGTAAAGTCGAGCTTGCGTTGGATC
CACCATGGTGAGCAAGGGCGAGGAGCTGTTCACCGGGGTGGTGCCCATCCTGGTCGAGCTGGACGGCGAC
GTAAACGGCCACAAGTTCAGCGTGTCTGGCGAGGGCGAGGGCGATGCCACCTACGGCAAGCTGACCCTGA
AGTTCATCTGCACCACCGGCAAGCTGCCCGTGCCCTGGCCCACCCTCGTGACCACCCTGACCTACGGCGT
GCAGTGCTTCAGCCGCTACCCCGACCACATGAAGCAGCACGACTTCTTCAAGTCCGCCATGCCCGAAGGC
TACGTCCAGGAGCGCACCATCTTCTTCAAGGACGACGGCAACTACAAGACCCGCGCCGAGGTGAAGTTCG
AGGGCGACACCCTGGTGAACCGCATCGAGCTGAAGGGCATCGACTTCAAGGAGGACGGCAACATCCTGGG
GCACAAGCTGGAGTACAACTACAACAGCCACAACGTCTATATCATGGCCGACAAGCAGAAGAACGGCATC
AAGGCGAACTTCAAGATCCGCCACAACATCGAGGACGGCAGCGTGCAGCTCGCCGACCACTACCAGCAGA
ACACCCCCATCGGCGACGGCCCCGTGCTGCTGCCCGACAACCACTACCTGAGCACCCAGTCCGCCCTGAG
CAAAGACCCCAACGAGAAGCGCGATCACATGGTCCTGCTGGAGTTCGTGACCGCCGCCGGGATCACTCTC
GGCATGGACGAGCTGTACAAGTAATGACGTACGGCGGCCGCCTCGACTAGGGATAACAGGGTAATTGTTT
GAATGAGGCTTCAGTACTTTACAGAATCGTTGCCTGCACATCTTGGAAACACTTGCTGGGATTACTTCGA
CTTCTTAACCCAACAGAAGGCTCGAGAAGGTATATTGCTGTTGACAGTGAGCGACCTTTGGCAGTGACTA
GATTTTAGTGAAGCCACAGATGTAAAATCTAGTCACTGCCAAAGGGTGCCTACTGCCTCGGACTTCAAGG
GGTCTAGAATTCGAGCAATTATCTTGTTTACTAAAACTGAATACCTTGCTATCTCTTTGATACATTTTTA
CAAAGCTGAATTAAAATGGTATAAATTAAATCACTTTTTTCAATTGACGCGTAATTCTACCGGGTAGGGG
AGGCGCTTTTCCCAAGGCAGTCTGGAGCATGCGCTTTAGCAGCCCCGCTGGGCACTTGGCGCTACACAAG
TGGCCTCTGGCCTCGCACACATTCCACATCCACCGGTAGGCGCCAACCGGCTCCGTTCTTTGGTGGCCCC
TTCGCGCCACCTTCTACTCCTCCCCTAGTCAGGAAGTTCCCCCCCGCCCCGCAGCTCGCGTCGTGCAGGA
CGTGACAAATGGAAGTAGCACGTCTCACTAGTCTCGTGCAGATGGACAGCACCGCTGAGCAATGGAAGCG
GGTAGGCCTTTGGGGCAGCGGCCAATAGCAGCTTTGCTCCTTCGCTTTCTGGGCTCAGAGGCTGGGAAGG
GGTGGGTCCGGGGGCGGGCTCAGGGGCGGGCTCAGGGGCGGGGCGGGCGCCCGAAGGTCCTCCGGAGGCC
CGGCATTCTGCACGCTTCAAAAGCGCACGTCTGCCGCGCTGTTCTCCTCTTCCTCATCTCCGGGCCTTTC
GACCTGCAGCCCAAGCTTACCATGACCGAGTACAAGCCCACGGTGCGCCTCGCCACCCGCGACGACGTCC
CCAGGGCCGTACGCACCCTCGCCGCCGCGTTCGCCGACTACCCCGCCACGCGCCACACCGTCGATCCGGA
CCGCCACATCGAGCGGGTCACCGAGCTGCAAGAACTCTTCCTCACGCGCGTCGGGCTCGACATCGGCAAG
GTGTGGGTCGCGGACGACGGCGCCGCGGTGGCGGTCTGGACCACGCCGGAGAGCGTCGAAGCGGGGGCGG
TGTTCGCCGAGATCGGCCCGCGCATGGCCGAGTTGAGCGGTTCCCGGCTGGCCGCGCAGCAACAGATGGA
AGGCCTCCTGGCGCCGCACCGGCCCAAGGAGCCCGCGTGGTTCCTGGCCACCGTCGGCGTCTCGCCCGAC
CACCAGGGCAAGGGTCTGGGCAGCGCCGTCGTGCTCCCCGGAGTGGAGGCGGCCGAGCGCGCCGGGGTGC
CCGCCTTCCTGGAGACCTCCGCGCCCCGCAACCTCCCCTTCTACGAGCGGCTCGGCTTCACCGTCACCGC
CGACGTCGAGGTGCCCGAAGGACCGCGCACCTGGTGCATGACCCGCAAGCCCGGTGCCTGACGCCCGCCC
CACGACCCGCAGCGCCCGACCGAAAGGAGCGCACGACCCCATGCATCCAATTCCGCCCCCCCCCCCTAAC
GTTACTGGCCGAAGCCGCTTGGAATAAGGCCGGTGTGCGTTTGTCTATATGTTATTTTCCACCATATTGC
CGTCTTTTGGCAATGTGAGGGCCCGGAAACCTGGCCCTGTCTTCTTGACGAGCATTCCTAGGGGTCTTTC
CCCTCTCGCCAAAGGAATGCAAGGTCTGTTGAATGTCGTGAAGGAAGCAGTTCCTCTGGAAGCTTCTTGA
AGACAAACAACGTCTGTAGCGACCCTTTGCAGGCAGCGGAACCCCCCACCTGGCGACAGGTGCCTCTGCG
GCCAAAAGCCACGTGTATAAGATACACCTGCAAAGGCGGCACAACCCCAGTGCCACGTTGTGAGTTGGAT
AGTTGTGGAAAGAGTCAAATGGCTCTCCTCAAGCGTATTCAACAAGGGGCTGAAGGATGCCCAGAAGGTA
CCCCATTGTATGGGATCTGATCTGGGGCCTCGGTGCACATGCTTTACATGTGTTTAGTCGAGGTTAAAAA
AACGTCTAGGCCCCCCGAACCACGGGGACGTGGTTTTCCTTTGAAAAACACGATGATAATATGGCCACAA
CCATGAGTAGACTGGACAAGAGCAAAGTCATAAACGGAGCTCTGGAATTACTCAATGGTGTCGGTATCGA
AGGCCTGACGACAAGGAAACTCGCTCAAAAGCTGGGAGTTGAGCAGCCTACCCTGTACTGGCACGTGAAG
AACAAGCGGGCCCTGCTCGATGCCCTGCCAATCGAGATGCTGGACAGGCATCATACCCACTTCTGCCCCC
TGGAAGGCGAGTCATGGCAAGACTTTCTGCGGAACAACGCCAAGTCATACCGCTGTGCTCTCCTCTCACA
TCGCGACGGGGCTAAAGTGCATCTCGGCACCCGCCCAACAGAGAAACAGTACGAAACCCTGGAAAATCAG
CTCGCGTTCCTGTGTCAGCAAGGCTTCTCCCTGGAGAACGCACTGTACGCTCTGTCCGCCGTGGGCCACT
TTACACTGGGCTGCGTATTGGAGGAACAGGAGCATCAAGTAGCAAAAGAGGAAAGAGAGACACCTACCAC
CGATTCTATGCCCCCACTTCTGAGACAAGCAATTGAGCTGTTCGACCGGCAGGGAGCCGAACCTGCCTTC
CTTTTCGGCCTGGAACTAATCATATGTGGCCTGGAGAAACAGCTAAAGTGCGAAAGCGGCGGGCCGACCG
ACGCCCTTGACGATTTTGACTTAGACATGCTCCCAGCCGATGCCCTTGACGACTTTGACCTTGATATGCT
GCCTGCTGACGCTCTTGACGATTTTGACCTTGACATGCTCCCCGGGTAATCCGGACTCGACCTGCAGCCA
AGCTTATCGAAACGCGTCTGGAACAATCAACCTCTGGATTACAAAATTTGTGAAAGATTGACTGGTATTC
TTAACTATGTTGCTCCTTTTACGCTATGTGGATACGCTGCTTTAATGCCTTTGTATCATGCTATTGCTTC
CCGTATGGCTTTCATTTTCTCCTCCTTGTATAAATCCTGGTTGCTGTCTCTTTATGAGGAGTTGTGGCCC
GTTGTCAGGCAACGTGGCGTGGTGTGCACTGTGTTTGCTGACGCAACCCCCACTGGTTGGGGCATTGCCA
CCACCTGTCAGCTCCTTTCCGGGACTTTCGCTTTCCCCCTCCCTATTGCCACGGCGGAACTCATCGCCGC
CTGCCTTGCCCGCTGCTGGACAGGGGCTCGGCTGTTGGGCACTGACAATTCCGTGGTGTTGTCGGGGAAG
CTGACGTCCTTTCCATGGCTGCTCGCCTGTGTTGCCACCTGGATTCTGCGCGGGACGTCCTTCTGCTACG
TCCCTTCGGCCCTCAATCCAGCGGACCTTCCTTCCCGCGGCCTGCTGCCGGCTCTGCGGCCTCTTCCGCG
TCTTCGCCTTCGCCCTCAGACGAGTCGGATCTCCCTTTGGGCCGCCTCCCCGCCTGGAATTAATTCTGCA
GTCGAGACCTAGAAAAACATGGAGCAATCACAAGTAGCAATACAGCAGCTACCAATGCTGATTGTGCCTG
GCTAGAAGCACAAGAGGAGGAGGAGGTGGGTTTTCCAGTCACACCTCAGGTACCTTTAAGACCAATGACT
TACAAGGCAGCTGTAGATCTTAGCCACTTTTTAAAAGAAAAGGGGGGACTGGAAGGGCTAATTCACTCCC
AACGAAGACAAGATCTGCTTTTTGCTTGTACTGGGTCTCTCTGGTTAGACCAGATCTGAGCCTGGGAGCT
CTCTGGCTAACTAGGGAACCCACTGCTTAAGCCTCAATAAAGCTTGCCTTGAGTGCTTCAAGTAGTGTGT
GCCCGTCTGTTGTGTGACTCTGGTAACTAGAGATCCCTCAGACCCTTTTAGTCAGTGTGGAAAATCTCTA
GCAGTAGTAGTTCATGTCATCTTATTATTCAGTATTTATAACTTGCAAAGAAATGAATATCAGAGAGTGA
GAGGAACTTGTTTATTGCAGCTTATAATGGTTACAAATAAAGCAATAGCATCACAAATTTCACAAATAAA
GCATTTTTTTCACTGCATTCTAGTTGTGGTTTGTCCAAACTCATCAATGTATCTTATCATGTCTGGCTCT
AGCTATCCCGCCCCTAACTCCGCCCATCCCGCCCCTAACTCCGCCCAGTTCCGCCCATTCTCCGCCCCAT
GGCTGACTAATTTTTTTTATTTATGCAGAGGCCGAGGCCGCCTCGGCCTCTGAGCTATTCCAGAAGTAGT
GAGGAGGCTTTTTTGGAGGCCTAGGGACGTACCCAATTCGCCCTATAGTGAGTCGTATTACGCGCGCTCA
CTGGCCGTCGTTTTACAACGTCGTGACTGGGAAAACCCTGGCGTTACCCAACTTAATCGCCTTGCAGCAC
ATCCCCCTTTCGCCAGCTGGCGTAATAGCGAAGAGGCCCGCACCGATCGCCCTTCCCAACAGTTGCGCAG
CCTGAATGGCGAATGGG
[124 nt withheld, positions 7928-8051]
C
[91 nt withheld, positions 8053-8143]
A
[49 nt withheld, positions 8145-8193]
CCTTTGACGTTGGAGTCCACGTTCTTT
[37 nt withheld, positions 8221-8257]
ACCCTATCTCGGTCTATTCTTTTGATTTATAAGGGATTTTGCCGATTTCGGCCTATTGGTTAAAAAATGA
GCTGATTTAACAAAAATTTAACGCGAATTTTAACAAAATATTAACGCTTACAATTTAGGTGGCACTTTTC
GGGGAAATGTGCGCGGAACCCCTATTTGTTTATTTTTCTAAATACATTCAAATATGTATCCGCTCATGAG
ACAATAACCCTGATAAATGCTTCAATAATATTGAAAAAGGAAGAGTATGAGTATTCAACATTTCCGTGTC
GCCCTTATTCCCTTTTTTGCGGCATTTTGCCTTCCTGTTTTTGCTCACCCAGAAACGCTGGTGAAAGTAA
AAGATGCTGAAGATCAGTTGGGTGCACGAGTGGGTTACATCGAACTGGATCTCAACAGCGGTAAGATCCT
TGAGAGTTTTCGCCCCGAAGAACGTTTTCCAATGATGAGCACTTTTAAAGTTCTGCTATGTGGCGCGGTA
TTATCCCGTATTGACGCCGGGCAAGAGCAACTCGGTCGCCGCATACACTATTCTCAGAATGACTTGGTTG
AGTACTCACCAGTCACAGAAAAGCATCTTACGGATGGCATGACAGTAAGAGAATTATGCAGTGCTGCCAT
AACCATGAGTGATAACACTGCGGCCAACTTACTTCTGACAACGATCGGAGGACCGAAGGAGCTAACCGCT
TTTTTGCACAACATGGGGGATCATGTAACTCGCCTTGATCGTTGGGAACCGGAGCTGAATGAAGCCATAC
CAAACGACGAGCGTGACACCACGATGCCTGTAGCAATGGCAACAACGTTGCGCAAACTATTAACTGGCGA
ACTACTTACTCTAGCTTCCCGGCAACAATTAATAGACTGGATGGAGGCGGATAAAGTTGCAGGACCACTT
CTGCGCTCGGCCCTTCCGGCTGGCTGGTTTATTGCTGATAAATCTGGAGCCGGTGAGCGTGGGTCTCGCG
GTATCATTGCAGCACTGGGGCCAGATGGTAAGCCCTCCCGTATCGTAGTTATCTACACGACGGGGAGTCA
GGCAACTATGGATGAACGAAATAGACAGATCGCTGAGATAGGTGCCTCACTGATTAAGCATTGGTAACTG
TCAGACCAAGTTTACTCATATATACTTTAGATTGATTTAAAACTTCATTTTTAATTTAAAAGGATCTAGG
TGAAGATCCTTTTTGATAATCTCATGACCAAAATCCCTTAACGTGAGTTTTCGTTCCACTGAGCGTCAGA
CCCCGTAGAAAAGATCAAAGGATCTTCTTGAGATCCTTTTTTTCTGCGCGTAATCTGCTGCTTGCAAACA
AAAAAACCACCGCTACCAGCGGTGGTTTGTTTGCCGGATCAAGAGCTACCAACTCTTTTTCCGAAGGTAA
CTGGCTTCAGCAGAGCGCAGATACCAAATACTGTTCTTCTAGTGTAGCCGTAGTTAGGCCACCACTTCAA
GAACTCTGTAGCACCGCCTACATACCTCGCTCTGCTAATCCTGTTACCAGTGGCTGCTGCCAGTGGCGAT
AAGTCGTGTCTTACCGGGTTGGACTCAAGACGATAGTTACCGGATAAGGCGCAGCGGTCGGGCTGAACGG
GGGGTTCGTGCACACAGCCCAGCTTGGAGCGAACGACCTACACCGAACTGAGATACCTACAGCGTGAGCT
ATGAGAAAGCGCCACGCTTCCCGAAGGGAGAAAGGCGGACAGGTATCCGGTAAGCGGCAGGGTCGGAACA
GGAGAGCGCACGAGGGAGCTTCCAGGGGGAAACGCCTGGTATCTTTATAGTCCTGTCGGGTTTCGCCACC
TCTGACTTGAGCGTCGATTTTTGTGATGCTCGTCAGGGGGGCGGAGCCTATGGAAAAACGCCAGCAACGC
GGCCTTTTTACGGTTCCTGGCCTTTTGCTGGCCTTTTGCTCACATGTTCTTTCCTGCGTTATCCCCTGAT
TCTGTGGATAACCGTATTACCGCCTTTGAGTGAGCTGATACCGCTCGCCGCAGCCG
